>Addgene plasmid #191361 | pHAGE-IRES-puro-NLS-dPba3Cas13b-EGFP-NLS | addgene full sequence | sequence record 375395 | Addgene NGS Result
TGGAAGGGCTAATTCACTCCCAAAGAAGACAAGATATCCTTGATCTGTGGATCTACCACACACAAGGCTA
CTTCCCTGATTAGCAGAACTACACACCAGGGCCAGGGGTCAGATATCCACTGACCTTTGGATGGTGCTAC
AAGCTAGTACCAGTTGAGCCAGATAAGGTAGAAGAGGCCAATAAAGGAGAGAACACCAGCTTGTTACACC
CTGTGAGCCTGCATGGGATGGATGACCCGGAGAGAGAAGTGTTAGAGTGGAGGTTTGACAGCCGCCTAGC
ATTTCATCACGTGGCCCGAGAGCTGCATCCGGAGTACTTCAAGAACTGCTGATATCGAGCTTGCTACAAG
GGACTTTCCGCTGGGGACTTTCCAGGGAGGCGTGGCCTGGGCGGGACTGGGGAGTGGCGAGCCCTCAGAT
CCTGCATATAAGCAGCTGCTTTTTGCCTGTACTGGGTCTCTCTGGTTAGACCAGATCTGAGCCTGGGAGC
TCTCTGGCTAACTAGGGAACCCACTGCTTAAGCCTCAATAAAGCTTGCCTTGAGTGCTTCAAGTAGTGTG
TGCCCGTCTGTTGTGTGACTCTGGTAACTAGAGATCCCTCAGACCCTTTTAGTCAGTGTGGAAAATCTCT
AGCAGTGGCGCCCGAACAGGGACTTGAAAGCGAAAGGGAAACCAGAGGAGCTCTCTCGACGCAGGACTCG
GCTTGCTGAAGCGCGCACGGCAAGAGGCGAGGGGCGGCGACTGGTGAGTACGCCAAAAATTTTGACTAGC
GGAGGCTAGAAGGAGAGAGATGGGTGCGAGAGCGTCAGTATTAAGCGGGGGAGAATTAGATCGCGATGGG
AAAAAATTCGGTTAAGGCCAGGGGGAAAGAAAAAATATAAATTAAAACATATAGTATGGGCAAGCAGGGA
GCTAGAACGATTCGCAGTTAATCCTGGCCTGTTAGAAACATCAGAAGGCTGTAGACAAATACTGGGACAG
CTACAACCATCCCTTCAGACAGGATCAGAAGAACTTAGATCATTATATAATACAGTAGCAACCCTCTATT
GTGTGCATCAAAGGATAGAGATAAAAGACACCAAGGAAGCTTTAGACAAGATAGAGGAAGAGCAAAACAA
AAGTAAGACCACCGCACAGCAAGCGGCCGGCCGCTGATCTTCAGACCTGGAGGAGGAGATATGAGGGACA
ATTGGAGAAGTGAATTATATAAATATAAAGTAGTAAAAATTGAACCATTAGGAGTAGCACCCACCAAGGC
AAAGAGAAGAGTGGTGCAGAGAGAAAAAAGAGCAGTGGGAATAGGAGCTTTGTTCCTTGGGTTCTTGGGA
GCAGCAGGAAGCACTATGGGCGCAGCGTCAATGACGCTGACGGTACAGGCCAGACAATTATTGTCTGGTA
TAGTGCAGCAGCAGAACAATTTGCTGAGGGCTATTGAGGCGCAACAGCATCTGTTGCAACTCACAGTCTG
GGGCATCAAGCAGCTCCAGGCAAGAATCCTGGCTGTGGAAAGATACCTAAAGGATCAACAGCTCCTGGGG
ATTTGGGGTTGCTCTGGAAAACTCATTTGCACCACTGCTGTGCCTTGGAATGCTAGTTGGAGTAATAAAT
CTCTGGAACAGATTTGGAATCACACGACCTGGATGGAGTGGGACAGAGAAATTAACAATTACACAAGCTT
AATACACTCCTTAATTGAAGAATCGCAAAACCAGCAAGAAAAGAATGAACAAGAATTATTGGAATTAGAT
AAATGGGCAAGTTTGTGGAATTGGTTTAACATAACAAATTGGCTGTGGTATATAAAATTATTCATAATGA
TAGTAGGAGGCTTGGTAGGTTTAAGAATAGTTTTTGCTGTACTTTCTATAGTGAATAGAGTTAGGCAGGG
ATATTCACCATTATCGTTTCAGACCCACCTCCCAACCCCGAGGGGACCCGACAGGCCCGAAGGAATAGAA
GAAGAAGGTGGAGAGAGAGACAGAGACAGATCCATTCGATTAGTGAACGGATCTCGACGGTATCGCCGAA
TTCACAAATGGCAGTATTCATCCACAATTTTAAAAGAAAAGGGGGGATTGGGGGGTACAGTGCAGGGGAA
AGAATAGTAGACATAATAGCAACAGACATACAAACTAAAGAATTACAAAAACAAATTACAAAAATTCAAA
ATTTTCGGGTTTATTACAGGGACAGCAGAGATCCAGTTTGGACTAGTCGTGAGGCTCCGGTGCCCGTCAG
TGGGCAGAGCGCACATCGCCCACAGTCCCCGAGAAGTTGGGGGGAGGGGTCGGCAATTGAACCGGTGCCT
AGAGAAGGTGGCGCGGGGTAAACTGGGAAAGTGATGTCGTGTACTGGCTCCGCCTTTTTCCCGAGGGTGG
GGGAGAACCGTATATAAGTGCAGTAGTCGCCGTGAACGTTCTTTTTCGCAACGGGTTTGCCGCCAGAACA
CAGGTAAGTGCCGTGTGTGGTTCCCGCGGGCCTGGCCTCTTTACGGGTTATGGCCCTTGCGTGCCTTGAA
TTACTTCCACCTGGCTGCAGTACGTGATTCTTGATCCCGAGCTTCGGGTTGGAAGTGGGTGGGAGAGTTC
GAGGCCTTGCGCTTAAGGAGCCCCTTCGCCTCGTGCTTGAGTTGAGGCCTGGCCTGGGCGCTGGGGCCGC
CGCGTGCGAATCTGGTGGCACCTTCGCGCCTGTCTCGCTGCTTTCGATAAGTCTCTAGCCATTTAAAATT
TTTGATGACCTGCTGCGACGCTTTTTTTCTGGCAAGATAGTCTTGTAAATGCGGGCCAAGATCTGCACAC
TGGTATTTCGGTTTTTGGGGCCGCGGGCGGCGACGGGGCCCGTGCGTCCCAGCGCACATGTTCGGCGAGG
CGGGGCCTGCGAGCGCGGCCACCGAGAATCGGACGGGGGTAGTCTCAAGCTGGCCGGCCTGCTCTGGTGC
CTGGCCTCGCGCCGCCGTGTATCGCCCCGCCCTGGGCGGCAAGGCTGGCCCGGTCGGCACCAGTTGCGTG
AGCGGAAAGATGGCCGCTTCCCGGCCCTGCTGCAGGGAGCTCAAAATGGAGGACGCGGCGCTCGGGAGAG
CGGGCGGGTGAGTCACCCACACAAAGGAAAAGGGCCTTTCCGTCCTCAGCCGTCGCTTCATGTGACTCCA
CGGAGTACCGGGCGCCGTCCAGGCACCTCGATTAGTTCTCGAGCTTTTGGAGTACGTCGTCTTTAGGTTG
GGGGGAGGGGTTTTATGCGATGGAGTTTCCCCACACTGAGTGGGTGGAGACTGAAGTTAGGCCAGCTTGG
CACTTGATGTAATTCTCCTTGGAATTTGCCCTTTTTGAGTTTGGATCTTGGTTCATTCTCAAGCCTCAGA
CAGTGGTTCAAAGTTTTTTTCTTCCATTTCAGGTGTCGTGAAGCGGCCGCATGAAGCGACCTGCCGCCAC
AAAGAAGGCTGGACAGGCTAAGAAGAAGAAAGCTAGCATGGCCTTTGATAAGCCTAGACCCAAACGGAGG
CAGGCCAGGTCTGATTTTTACATCACTGACAAGGCTATCATGGGGGGCTACTTTAATCTGGCCCAGCTGA
ATTTCTTTAAGACCCTGATGGAGATCTTCACAAAAGCTGGCATCGATGTGAGCAAAATCAAGCAGGATAA
CAGCCCTAAGTACCTGATGATTTTGATTAAGAAACTGACCCATGATGATGAAAAGATTGATGACAAGAAG
TGGGCCGATGCCCTGGATCTGAGCAACGAATGTCTCCTGAAGCTGCAGCAGCTGCTCTATAAACATTTCC
CCTTCCTGGGACCAGTGATGGGCGGAGAGGCTTCCTACAATATCTACAAGCTGAAGGACGGCCACCCTGA
AGTGAAGGTGGCCAATGACGTCATGAGAGGCATGAAGCTGGAGGACTGCCTGGCTGTGCTGAGGCATTTC
GCACTCTGCCTGAATGACTGTGCCAACTTTTATACAGCCTTTAACCCATATAACTCTATTGACGCCCAGA
AGGAGCAGTATTTGAGCCAAAATAAGGTGGCTGTTTGGCTGGAAAAGGTGAAGGATGCAAGCAGGAGAAT
CGTGAAGCAGAACAATCAGCTGACCTCTCAGGACATGGAATTTCTGACCGGCATCGACCACATGAAGCCC
CAGGACAAGGTGGATGACTTCGGCAACATCATGACCGACAAGAAAGGCTACACCATTAAGGAGTACGTGG
AGTATGAGGATTATTATTTTCGCATCAGGGGAAAACGCTATCTGGTGGATGCAGCCGGCGCCAAACTGGC
CGATCAGGAACCACGAAATGCCCTCTCTGACTTCGGCGTGGTGTTCCTGTGCACCCTGTTTCTCGAAAAT
GATCAGAGCAGAAGAATGCTCGACGAGCTGAGACTGTTCGAGACTGGTCCTTACGACGGCAGCAGGGACG
GAGATGAGTTCAAGAACGACATCCTGAGGGAGATTCTGCTGTTCTACAGAGCCCGCATCCCCCGCGGAAA
GAGGCTTGATCCTATGGATGACACTACACTGCTCGCCATGGACATGCTCAACGAGCTGAGAAAGTGCCCA
ATGCCTCTGTACGACGTGCTGTCTAGGGAGGGCCAGCGCTTCTTCGAGGACGAGGTGAAACACCCTAACG
ACCTCACTCCCGAGGTTGCCAAGCGCCTCAGGAGTTCCGATAGGTTCCCATACCTGGCCCTGCGATACAT
TGATCTGAATAAGTGTTTCGATAACATCCGCTTCCAGGTGCAGTTAGGGAAGTTCAGGTACAAATTTTAC
GATAAGACCACTATTGACGGTGAGCAGGTGGTTAGAGGCCTCCAGAAGGAAGTGAACGCCTACGGCCGGT
TCCAGGATGTGGAGCACTACAGACAGGAAAAGTATGCAGATATGCTGCAGCAGACTGAGCTGGTGGAAAC
TGGCGAGGAGGATATCACCATTGCCAATTTCATCCCCGATACTCCCCAGTCTAGCCCCTACCTGAGTGAT
AGGACCGCTAGTTACAATATTCACAACAACCGCATCGGCCTCCTTTGGAACATGCCCGGAGAGCACGAAG
TTCTGACCGGCGATGAGAAAATGTACCTGCCTGACCTGAATGTGGACGACAACGGCAAGGCCGATGTGTT
CCTGCCCGCCCCTAAAGCCTCTCTGTCCGTCAGGGACCTGCCCGCTCTTGTGTTTTATCTGTATCTCCAA
AATCAGCACCCCGACCTGACACCAGCTGAGGCCATTATCCAGCAGAAGTATAATGCCCTGGTGAGATTTT
TCGAGGATGTCAGCACAGGCAGGCTCCTGCCCGTGAAAGGAATTGCTGAGCTGGAGGCCGCCATCGACAA
GTATGGACACCTGACCGTGCACGAAATTCCAGAAAAGCTGCGCGACTACCTCGCCGGAGTGGCCGGAACT
GAAGATGACGACGACTGCGCCGATCGACTTGACTGCTACGCAATGGGCATTCTGGAAAAGAGATATAGAC
AGGTGGCCGCCAGGATCGACCAGCTGAAGGAGGCCAGAAAGATGGTTGGCGACAAAATGAACAGGTATGG
CAAAAAGTCCTACATCGACGTGAGACCCAGGAGACTGGCAGAGCAGCTGGCACAGTCTATCGTGGAGTGG
CAGCCAGCCACTGATAATGGACGCCACAAAATGACCGGGAAGAACTTCCAGCGGCTGATCGCCTTTCTGG
CTCGCTATATCGACGAGGTGCCTCTCCAGGAGCTGAAAGACCTGATGACAAGGGCCCGCCTGCTGGAGGG
GCCAGTGGCCCATCCCTTTCTGCAGCAAGTGTTGGACAAGAATCCCCTGAACATCGAGGTGCTGTATGAT
CTCTATTTTAAAGAGGAAAAAAGATACCTGGACAAGTACATCGATATTGAGATCAACAAACAGGGCGAGG
AGGTATATTGGCTGAAGGCTGACGCCGATCTGTCTAAAATCCCCTTCCTGAATAGCTCTAGGCTGAGGTT
CCACAAACGGGATAGCGCCAGCTTCCAGCGCCTTGCCGCCAGGTACCTCCAGGTGGACGGACGCCAGTCC
ACTATTCTGCTCCCAGATGGACTTTTCACCCCTCATATTCTGAGTGCCCTGAAGTCCACTCTGTACCAGG
AAAACCATGACCTGCAGGATCACCTTCAGGATCAGGAGCTGAACCAGAATGCCTCTTATCTTATGTCCGT
GTATCTGGAGCATGTGCTGCATGACTCTGCCCAGCCTTTTTACCTGTCAAACAGCAATGATTCCCCCTTC
GCCCGGAGATATGATCTCTTCGCTATCGTGCAGAATAAGAAGAGAGGCGCTGAACTGCTTCCAGGCCCTC
TGACCCCAGTGGAGATCAATAGGCGCCTGACAGCTAAGACACCAGACGGCTCCGCAAAGCTCATTGAACG
TGACATCGTTGCCCTCCTGGAGGACATGGCCCGCAAGACCGAGCAGAGAATTCACAAGCTGCCCCAGGAT
CTCTATCTGAAAAAGAAGAAGCAGGCCCAGGAGGAGCGGATTAAGCTGCAGCGCCGCCTGAAACACAAGA
TCACAGATGTGAAGAAGAACGAGCGCGCCATTCGGAGATACAAAACTCAGGATATGGCAATCTTCCTGAT
GGCCCAGCAGATGCTCGCCAACCAACTGTCTTGGCAGAATCAGGAAGGAGAGGTGCCCCTGAAGCTGGCC
AACGTGTGCAATGACGGCTTCCTGAGCCAGACCATGAAGGTGAGCTTTCCTTACGAAGTGCCACTGAAAG
AGGACAAGACTAAGAAAGTGACAATTGATATTGTGCAGGACAATATGTCCCTGAAGAACTACGGCCTGCT
GTATAAGCTGTACCACGACGAGCGCGTGGTGACACTGCTGCAGAACATCGTGGACCAGCAGCAGATTTCT
TTCGCCGAGCTGACTGCGGAGCTGAGCCTCTATGACCAGAACAGGAGCAAGGCCTTCTCCAACTTTCAGC
AGTTTGAGAAACTGGCCTTTGAAACCAATAGGGAAGCACTGTCAAACCCCGAGCATAGAGGATTCTTCCT
CGAAAAGGTGAATAAGAAAAACCAGGTCATCAGGTACGAGCGGAGGAACAATTTTGATGCTCTCCTGGAC
CTGCTGGATGCCATCGAGGCCCACCAGCTGGACCCTCGCGATAGACAGTGGCTGACATCTGTGGCCAACG
CCTTTTGTGCCAACAGCTATTACAAGATTGACATGCAGCAGATCGAGAAAAAGCTGCCTACCATCATCCA
GCAAATCGTGGAAATTGTGCAGAGGATCACAGATAAAGCCAGCCACCCCAGCAATAGGAGTCTAGAGGCG
CTACCGGTCGCCACCATGGTGAGCAAGGGCGAGGAGCTGTTCACCGGGGTGGTGCCCATCCTGGTCGAGC
TGGACGGCGACGTAAACGGCCACAAGTTCAGCGTGTCCGGCGAGGGCGAGGGCGATGCCACCTACGGCAA
GCTGACCCTGAAGTTCATCTGCACCACCGGCAAGCTGCCCGTGCCCTGGCCCACCCTCGTGACCACCCTG
ACCTACGGCGTGCAGTGCTTCAGCCGCTACCCCGACCACATGAAGCAGCACGACTTCTTCAAGTCCGCCA
TGCCCGAAGGCTACGTCCAGGAGCGCACCATCTTCTTCAAGGACGACGGCAACTACAAGACCCGCGCCGA
GGTGAAGTTCGAGGGCGACACCCTGGTGAACCGCATCGAGCTGAAGGGCATCGACTTCAAGGAGGACGGC
AACATCCTGGGGCACAAGCTGGAGTACAACTACAACAGCCACAACGTCTATATCATGGCCGACAAGCAGA
AGAACGGCATCAAGGTGAACTTCAAGATCCGCCACAACATCGAGGACGGCAGCGTGCAGCTCGCCGACCA
CTACCAGCAGAACACCCCCATCGGCGACGGCCCCGTGCTGCTGCCCGACAACCACTACCTGAGCACCCAG
TCCGCCCTGAGCAAAGACCCCAACGAGAAGCGCGATCACATGGTCCTGCTGGAGTTCGTGACCGCCGCCG
GGATCACTCTCGGCATGGACGAGCTGTACAAGTCGAATTCTAAGCCAGGATTCCATATGAAGCGACCTGC
CGCCACAAAGAAGGCTGGACAGGCTAAGAAGAAGAAACAACGCGTGCAGCTAAGCGACTACAAAGACCAT
GACGGTGATTATAAAGATCATGACATCGATTACAAGGATGACGATGACAAGTAAGGATCCCTCCCCCCCC
CCTAACGTTACTGGCCGAAGCCGCTTGGAATAAGGCCGGTGTGCGTTTGTCTATATGTTATTTTCCACCA
TATTGCCGTCTTTTGGCAATGTGAGGGCCCGGAAACCTGGCCCTGTCTTCTTGACGAGCATTCCTAGGGG
TCTTTCCCCTCTCGCCAAAGGAATGCAAGGTCTGTTGAATGTCGTGAAGGAAGCAGTTCCTCTGGAAGCT
TCTTGAAGACAAACAACGTCTGTAGCGACCCTTTGCAGGCAGCGGAACCCCCCACCTGGCGACAGGTGCC
TCTGCGGCCAAAAGCCACGTGTATAAGATACACCTGCAAAGGCGGCACAACCCCAGTGCCACGTTGTGAG
TTGGATAGTTGTGGAAAGAGTCAAATGGCTCTCCTCAAGCGTATTCAACAAGGGGCTGAAGGATGCCCAG
AAGGTACCCCATTGTATGGGATCTGATCTGGGGCCTCGGTGCACATGCTTTACATGTGTTTAGTCGAGGT
TAAAAAAACGTCTAGGCCCCCCGAACCACGGGGACGTGGTTTTCCTTTGAAAAACACGATGATAAGGATC
CACCGGAGCTTACCATGACCGAGTACAAGCCCACGGTGCGCCTCGCCACCCGCGACGACGTCCCCAGGGC
CGTACGCACCCTCGCCGCCGCGTTCGCCGACTACCCCGCCACGCGCCACACCGTCGATCCGGACCGCCAC
ATCGAGCGGGTCACCGAGCTGCAAGAACTCTTCCTCACGCGCGTCGGGCTCGACATCGGCAAGGTGTGGG
TCGCGGACGACGGCGCCGCGGTGGCGGTCTGGACCACGCCGGAGAGCGTCGAAGCGGGGGCGGTGTTCGC
CGAGATCGGCCCGCGCATGGCCGAGTTGAGCGGTTCCCGGCTGGCCGCGCAGCAACAGATGGAAGGCCTC
CTGGCGCCGCACCGGCCCAAGGAGCCCGCGTGGTTCCTGGCCACCGTCGGCGTCTCGCCCGACCACCAGG
GCAAGGGTCTGGGCAGCGCCGTCGTGCTCCCCGGAGTGGAGGCGGCCGAGCGCGCCGGGGTGCCCGCCTT
CCTGGAGACCTCCGCGCCCCGCAACCTCCCCTTCTACGAGCGGCTCGGCTTCACCGTCACCGCCGACGTC
GAGGTGCCCGAAGGACCGCGCACCTGGTGCATGACCCGCAAGCCCGGTGCCTGACGCCCATCGATAGATC
CTAATCAACCTCTGGATTACAAAATTTGTGAAAGATTGACTGGTATTCTTAACTATGTTGCTCCTTTTAC
GCTATGTGGATACGCTGCTTTAATGCCTTTGTATCATGCTATTGCTTCCCGTATGGCTTTCATTTTCTCC
TCCTTGTATAAATCCTGGTTGCTGTCTCTTTATGAGGAGTTGTGGCCCGTTGTCAGGCAACGTGGCGTGG
TGTGCACTGTGTTTGCTGACGCAACCCCCACTGGTTGGGGCATTGCCACCACCTGTCAGCTCCTTTCCGG
GACTTTCGCTTTCCCCCTCCCTATTGCCACGGCGGAACTCATCGCCGCCTGCCTTGCCCGCTGCTGGACA
GGGGCTCGGCTGTTGGGCACTGACAATTCCGTGGTGTTGTCGGGGAAATCATCGTCCTTTCCTTGGCTGC
TCGCCTGTGTTGCCACCTGGATTCTGCGCGGGACGTCCTTCTGCTACGTCCCTTCGGCCCTCAATCCAGC
GGACCTTCCTTCCCGCGGCCTGCTGCCGGCTCTGCGGCCTCTTCCGCGTCTTCGCCTTCGCCCTCAGACG
AGTCGGATCTCCCTTTGGGCCGCCTCCCCGCCTGAGATCCTTTAAGACCAATGACTTACAAGGCAGCTGT
AGATCTTAGCCACTTTTTAAAAGAAAAGGGGGGACTGGAAGGGCTAATTCACTCCCAACGAAGACAAGAT
CTGCTTTTTGCTTGTACTGGGTCTCTCTGGTTAGACCAGATCTGAGCCTGGGAGCTCTCTGGCTAACTAG
GGAACCCACTGCTTAAGCCTCAATAAAGCTTGCCTTGAGTGCTTCAAGTAGTGTGTGCCCGTCTGTTGTG
TGACTCTGGTAACTAGAGATCCCTCAGACCCTTTTAGTCAGTGTGGAAAATCTCTAGCAGTAGTAGTTCA
TGTCATCTTATTATTCAGTATTTATAACTTGCAAAGAAATGAATATCAGAGAGTGAGAGGCCCGGGTTAA
TTAAGGAAAGGGCTAGATCATTCTTGAAGACGAAAGGGCCTCGTGATACGCCTATTTTTATAGGTTAATG
TCATGATAATAATGGTTTCTTAGACGTCAGGTGGCACTTTTCGGGGAAATGTGCGCGGAACCCCTATTTG
TTTATTTTTCTAAATACATTCAAATATGTATCCGCTCATGAGACAATAACCCTGATAAATGCTTCAATAA
TATTGAAAAAGGAAGAGTATGAGTATTCAACATTTCCGTGTCGCCCTTATTCCCTTTTTTGCGGCATTTT
GCCTTCCTGTTTTTGCTCACCCAGAAACGCTGGTGAAAGTAAAAGATGCTGAAGATCAGTTGGGTGCACG
AGTGGGTTACATCGAACTGGATCTCAACAGCGGTAAGATCCTTGAGAGTTTTCGCCCCGAAGAACGTTTT
CCAATGATGAGCACTTTTAAAGTTCTGCTATGTGGCGCGGTATTATCCCGTGTTGACGCCGGGCAAGAGC
AACTCGGTCGCCGCATACACTATTCTCAGAATGACTTGGTTGAGTACTCACCAGTCACAGAAAAGCATCT
TACGGATGGCATGACAGTAAGAGAATTATGCAGTGCTGCCATAACCATGAGTGATAACACTGCGGCCAAC
TTACTTCTGACAACGATCGGAGGACCGAAGGAGCTAACCGCTTTTTTGCACAACATGGGGGATCATGTAA
CTCGCCTTGATCGTTGGGAACCGGAGCTGAATGAAGCCATACCAAACGACGAGCGTGACACCACGATGCC
TGTAGCAATGGCAACAACGTTGCGCAAACTATTAACTGGCGAACTACTTACTCTAGCTTCCCGGCAACAA
TTAATAGACTGGATGGAGGCGGATAAAGTTGCAGGACCACTTCTGCGCTCGGCCCTTCCGGCTGGCTGGT
TTATTGCTGATAAATCTGGAGCCGGTGAGCGTGGGTCTCGCGGTATCATTGCAGCACTGGGGCCAGATGG
TAAGCCCTCCCGTATCGTAGTTATCTACACGACGGGGAGTCAGGCAACTATGGATGAACGAAATAGACAG
ATCGCTGAGATAGGTGCCTCACTGATTAAGCATTGGTAACTGTCAGACCAAGTTTACTCATATATACTTT
AGATTGATTTAAAACTTCATTTTTAATTTAAAAGGATCTAGGTGAAGATCCTTTTTGATAATCTCATGAC
CAAAATCCCTTAACGTGAGTTTTCGTTCCACTGAGCGTCAGACCCCGTAGAAAAGATCAAAGGATCTTCT
TGAGATCCTTTTTTTCTGCGCGTAATCTGCTGCTTGCAAACAAAAAAACCACCGCTACCAGCGGTGGTTT
GTTTGCCGGATCAAGAGCTACCAACTCTTTTTCCGAAGGTAACTGGCTTCAGCAGAGCGCAGATACCAAA
TACTGTTCTTCTAGTGTAGCCGTAGTTAGGCCACCACTTCAAGAACTCTGTAGCACCGCCTACATACCTC
GCTCTGCTAATCCTGTTACCAGTGGCTGCTGCCAGTGGCGATAAGTCGTGTCTTACCGGGTTGGACTCAA
GACGATAGTTACCGGATAAGGCGCAGCGGTCGGGCTGAACGGGGGGTTCGTGCACACAGCCCAGCTTGGA
GCGAACGACCTACACCGAACTGAGATACCTACAGCGTGAGCTATGAGAAAGCGCCACGCTTCCCGAAGGG
AGAAAGGCGGACAGGTATCCGGTAAGCGGCAGGGTCGGAACAGGAGAGCGCACGAGGGAGCTTCCAGGGG
GAAACGCCTGGTATCTTTATAGTCCTGTCGGGTTTCGCCACCTCTGACTTGAGCGTCGATTTTTGTGATG
CTCGTCAGGGGGGCGGAGCCTATGGAAAAACGCCAGCAACGCGGCCTTTTTACGGTTCCTGGCCTTTTGC
TGGCCTTTTGCTCACATGTTCTTTCCTGCGTTATCCCCTGATTCTGTGGATAACCGTATTACCGCCTTTG
AGTGAGCTGATACCGCTCGCCGCAGCCGAACGACCGAGCGCAGCGAGTCAGTGAGCGAGGAAGCGGAAGA
GCGCCCAATACGCAAACCGCCTCTCCCCGCGCGTTGGCCGATTCATTAATGCAGCAAGCTCATGGCTGAC
TAATTTTTTTTATTTATGCAGAGGCCGAGGCCGCCTCGGCCTCTGAGCTATTCCAGAAGTAGTGAGGAGG
CTTTTTTGGAGGCCTAGGCTTTTGCAAAAAGCTCCCCGTGGCACGACAGGTTTCCCGACTGGAAAGCGGG
CAGTGAGCGCAACGCAATTAATGTGAGTTAGCTCACTCATTAGGCACCCCAGGCTTTACACTTTATGCTT
CCGGCTCGTATGTTGTGTGGAATTGTGAGCGGATAACAATTTCACACAGGAAACAGCTATGACATGATTA
CGAATTTCACAAATAAAGCATTTTTTTCACTGCATTCTAGTTGTGGTTTGTCCAAACTCATCAATGTATC
TTATCATGTCTGGATCAACTGGATAACTCAAGCTAACCAAAATCATCCCAAACTTCCCACCCCATACCCT
ATTACCACTGCCAATTACCTGTGGTTTCATTTACTCTAAACCTGTGATTCCTCTGAATTATTTTCATTTT
AAAGAAATTGTATTTGTTAAATATGTACTACAAACTTAGTAGT
Features (pLannotate 1.2.2; 25 found; start..end, strand, type, name):
    377..634     +  LTR            5' LTR (truncated): truncated 5' long terminal repeat (LTR) from HIV-1
    681..806     +  misc_feature   HIV-1 Ψ: packaging signal of human immunodeficiency virus type 1
    790..1128    +  CDS            HIV-1 gag (fragment): gag protein from human immunodeficiency virus 1; gag
   1303..1536    +  misc_feature   RRE: The Rev response element (RRE) of HIV-1 allows for Rev-dependent mRNA export from the nucleus to the cytoplasm.
   1913..2013    +  CDS            Rev (fragment): human immunodeficiency virus 1 (HIV-1) Rev protein; rev; enhances nuclear export of unspliced and incompletely spliced viral mRNAs
   2058..2175    +  misc_feature   cPPT/CTS: central polypurine tract and central termination sequence of HIV-1
   2223..3401    +  promoter       EF-1α promoter: strong constitutive promoter for human elongation factor EF-1α
   7296..8012    +  CDS            EGFP: EGFP is a basic (constitutively fluorescent) green fluorescent protein published in 1996, derived from Aequorea victoria. It is reported to be a rapidly-maturing weak dimer with moderate acid sensitivity.
   8106..8171    +  CDS            3xFLAG: three tandem FLAG® epitope tags, followed by an enterokinase cleavage site
   8283..8745    +  misc_feature   IRES: internal ribosome entry site (IRES) of the encephalomyocarditis virus (EMCV)
   8765..9364    +  CDS            PuroR: puromycin N-acetyltransferase; pac from Streptomyces alboniger; confers resistance to puromycin
   9383..9971    +  misc_feature   WPRE: woodchuck hepatitis virus posttranscriptional regulatory element
   9979..10044   +  CDS            nef (fragment): NEF_HV1Z2 - Experimental evidence at protein level: Swiss-Prot protein existence level 1. Extracellular Nef protein targets CD4(+) T-lymphocytes for apoptosis by interacting with CXCR4 surface receptors. From Human immunodeficiency virus type 1 group M subtype D (isolate Z2/CDC-Z34) (HIV-1).
  10046..10279   +  LTR            3' LTR (ΔU3): self-inactivating 3' long terminal repeat (LTR) from HIV-1
  10484..10588   +  promoter       AmpR promoter: bla
  10589..11449   +  CDS            AmpR: β-lactamase; bla; confers resistance to ampicillin, carbenicillin, and related antibiotics
  11620..12208   +  rep_origin     ori: high-copy-number ColE1/pMB1/pBR322/pUC origin of replication
  12391..12445   +  CDS            lacI (fragment): lac repressor; lacI; The lac repressor binds to the lac operator to inhibit transcription in E. coli. This inhibition can be relieved by adding lactose or isopropyl-β-D-thiogalactopyranoside (IPTG).
  12451..12544   +  rep_origin     SV40 ori (fragment): SV40 origin of replication
  12569..12606   +  CDS            lacI (fragment): lac repressor; lacI; The lac repressor binds to the lac operator to inhibit transcription in E. coli. This inhibition can be relieved by adding lactose or isopropyl-β-D-thiogalactopyranoside (IPTG).
  12619..12640   +  protein_bind   CAP binding site: CAP binding activates transcription in the presence of cAMP. E. coli catabolite activator protein
  12655..12685   +  promoter       lac promoter: promoter for the E. coli lac operon
  12689..12711   +  protein_bind   lac operator (fragment): The lac repressor binds to the lac operator to inhibit transcription in E. coli. This inhibition can be relieved by adding lactose or isopropyl-β-D-thiogalactopyranoside (IPTG). lac repressor encoded by lacI
  12743..12826   +  polyA_signal   SV40 poly(A) signal (fragment): SV40 polyadenylation signal
  12993..329     +  CDS            nef (fragment) (across the origin): NEF_HV1BR - Experimental evidence at protein level: Swiss-Prot protein existence level 1. Extracellular Nef protein targets CD4(+) T-lymphocytes for apoptosis by interacting with CXCR4 surface receptors (PubMed:14990729). From Human immunodeficiency virus type 1 group M subtype B (isolate BRU/LAI) (HIV-1).
