[The description below was written by a language model from this plasmid's Addgene catalogue record and pLannotate feature annotations shown in this document.]
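Description:
pHAGE-IRES-puro-NLS-dPba3Cas13b-EGFP-NLS is a roughly 13 kb HIV-1-derived lentiviral transfer plasmid built on the pHAGE backbone. It is catalogued as a mammalian expression vector for overexpressing a fluorescent, catalytically inactive Cas13b fusion in human cells. In bacteria it is maintained through a high-copy ColE1/pUC-type origin and selected with ampicillin via β-lactamase. The lentiviral framework comprises a truncated 5' LTR, the Ψ packaging signal with an adjoining gag fragment, the Rev response element, the cPPT/CTS and a self-inactivating ΔU3 3' LTR. This arrangement allows the region between the LTRs to be packaged into viral particles and integrated into target cells when helper functions are supplied in trans. The plasmid can also be used for direct transfection.

Expression is driven by the constitutive human EF-1α promoter. The unannotated stretch of nearly 4 kb between the promoter and EGFP presumably holds the N-terminal nuclear localisation signal and the dPba3Cas13b coding sequence, although the automated annotation does not label these parts. EGFP is fused to the C-terminal end of the Cas13b, and a 3xFLAG epitope is annotated shortly downstream; the C-terminal NLS named in the construct title is not separately annotated. An EMCV IRES then permits translation of puromycin N-acetyltransferase from the same transcript, so puromycin selection enriches for cells expressing the fusion. A WPRE enhances transcript stability and expression. According to the associated publication title, the construct belongs to a set of Cas13b tools for multi-colour RNA imaging in living cells. In such systems a guide RNA supplied separately directs the nuclease-dead, EGFP-labelled protein to target transcripts, which are visualised without being cleaved.
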