Addgene plasmid #191361: pHAGE-IRES-puro-NLS-dPba3Cas13b-EGFP-NLS
Purpose: Overexpression of NLS-dPba3Cas13b-EGFP-NLS in human cells
Depositing lab: Ling-Ling Chen. Depositing organization: CAS Center for Excellence in Molecular Cell Science. Publication: Multi-color RNA imaging with CRISPR-Cas13b systems in living cells. Yang LZ, Gao BQ, Huang Y, Wang Y, Yang L, Chen LL. Cell Insight. 2022 Jun 15;1(4):100044. doi: 10.1016/j.cellin.2022.100044. eCollection 2022 Aug. PubMed 37192858.
Backbone
  Vector backbone: pHAGE
  Vector type: Mammalian Expression
Growth in bacteria
  Bacterial resistance: Ampicillin, 100 μg/mL
  Growth temperature: 37°C
  Growth strain: NEB Stable
  Copy number: High Copy
Gene/Insert
  Gene/Insert name: NLS-dPba3Cas13b-EGFP-NLS
  Species: Synthetic
  Tag / fusion protein: EGFP (C terminal on insert)
  Cloning method: Unknown
Terms and licenses: Academic/Nonprofit Terms; Industry Terms: Not Available to Industry
How to cite: pHAGE-IRES-puro-NLS-dPba3Cas13b-EGFP-NLS was a gift from Ling-Ling Chen (Addgene plasmid # 191361 ; http://n2t.net/addgene:191361 ; RRID:Addgene_191361)
